Addgene plasmid #49198: pcDNA-mC/EBPb
Purpose: expression of mouse C/EBPbeta in mammalian cells
Depositing lab: Jed Friedman. Depositing organization: University of Colorado Denver and Anschutz Medical Campus.
Backbone
  Vector backbone: pcDNA3.1(+)
  Backbone manufacturer: Invitrogen
  Backbone size w/o insert (bp): 5428
  Total vector size (bp): 6300
  Vector type: Mammalian Expression
  Selectable markers: Neomycin (select with G418)
Growth in bacteria
  Bacterial resistance: Ampicillin, 100 μg/mL
  Growth temperature: 37°C
  Growth strain: DH5alpha
  Copy number: High Copy
Gene/Insert
  Gene/Insert name: C/EBPbeta (alt name: CCAAT/enhancer binding protein (C/EBP), beta)
  Species: M. musculus (mouse)
  Insert size (bp): 837
  Entrez Gene: Cebpb (a.k.a. C/EBPbeta, CRP2, IL-6DBP, LAP, LIP, NF-IL6, NF-M, Nfil6)
  Promoter: CMV
  Cloning method: Restriction Enzyme; 5′ cloning site EcoRV (not destroyed); 3′ cloning site KpnI (not destroyed)
  Sequencing primers: 5′ T7
Terms and licenses: Academic/Nonprofit Terms; Industry Terms: Not Available to Industry
How to cite: pcDNA-mC/EBPb was a gift from Jed Friedman (Addgene plasmid # 49198 ; http://n2t.net/addgene:49198 ; RRID:Addgene_49198)
