[The description below was written by a language model from this plasmid's Addgene catalogue record and pLannotate feature annotations shown in this document.]
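Description:
pcDNA-mC/EBPb is a mammalian expression plasmid built on the pcDNA3.1(+) backbone and carrying the mouse Cebpb coding sequence (CCAAT/enhancer binding protein beta, also known as LAP, LIP or NF-IL6). The insert, listed as about 840 bp, was cloned by restriction enzymes between the EcoRV and KpnI sites of the polylinker. It lies downstream of the human cytomegalovirus immediate-early enhancer and promoter and upstream of the bovine growth hormone polyadenylation signal, an arrangement that gives strong constitutive transcription in transfected mammalian cells. A T7 promoter sits between the CMV promoter and the insert; it serves as a sequencing primer site and could support in vitro transcription. The annotation marks the Cebpb open reading frame as a fragment relative to the reference protein. The record does not say which translational isoform(s) the cDNA is meant to produce, and no epitope tag or reporter is annotated.

In E. coli the plasmid is maintained through a high-copy ColE1/pUC-type origin and selected with ampicillin via the β-lactamase gene and its own promoter. An f1 origin is also present and allows single-stranded DNA production. For mammalian selection, an SV40 enhancer/early promoter drives the neomycin phosphotransferase gene, terminated by an SV40 poly(A) signal, so stable transfectants can be selected with G418. Short annotated fragments such as bom, a truncated HIV-1 LTR match, ble, lacI and the lac promoter/operator appear to be backbone remnants or partial similarity hits rather than functional modules. The sequenced record is 6,225 nt, slightly shorter than the catalogue's approximate total of 6,300 bp. The stated purpose is expression of mouse C/EBPβ in mammalian cells.
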