Features (pLannotate 1.2.2; 20 found; start..end, strand, type, name):
      4..56      -  misc_feature   bom (fragment): basis of mobility region from pBR322
    211..590     +  enhancer       CMV enhancer: human cytomegalovirus immediate early enhancer
    591..794     +  promoter       CMV promoter: human cytomegalovirus (CMV) immediate early promoter
    790..823     +  LTR            5' LTR (truncated) (fragment): truncated 5' long terminal repeat (LTR) from HIV-1
    839..857     +  promoter       T7 promoter: promoter for bacteriophage T7 RNA polymerase
    904..1728    +  CDS            Cebpb (fragment): CEBPB_MOUSE - Experimental evidence at protein level: Swiss-Prot protein existence level 1. [Isoform 3]: Acts as a dominant negative through heterodimerization with isoform 2 (By similarity). Promotes osteoblast differentiation and osteoclastogenesis (PubMed:19440205). From Mus musculus (Mouse).
   1798..2022    +  polyA_signal   bGH poly(A) signal: bovine growth hormone polyadenylation signal
   2026..2047    +  promoter       SV40 promoter (fragment): SV40 enhancer and early promoter
   2068..2496    +  rep_origin     f1 ori (sequence partly withheld): f1 bacteriophage origin of replication; arrow indicates direction of (+) strand synthesis
   2510..2839    +  promoter       SV40 promoter: SV40 enhancer and early promoter
   2906..3697    +  CDS            neo: KKA2_KLEPN - Also known as kan, nptII. Experimental evidence at protein level: Swiss-Prot protein existence level 1. Resistance to kanamycin, neomycin, paromomycin, ribostamycin, butirosin and gentamicin B. From Klebsiella pneumoniae.
   3721..3879    +  CDS            ble (fragment): BLE_KLEPN - Experimental evidence at protein level: Swiss-Prot protein existence level 1. Binding protein with a strong affinity to the bleomycin family of antibiotics. Binds to CL990; an antimitotic-antibiotic compound. From Klebsiella pneumoniae.
   3874..3995    +  polyA_signal   SV40 poly(A) signal: SV40 polyadenylation signal
   4068..4084    -  protein_bind   lac operator: The lac repressor binds to the lac operator to inhibit transcription in E. coli. This inhibition can be relieved by adding lactose or isopropyl-β-D-thiogalactopyranoside (IPTG). lac repressor encoded by lacI
   4092..4122    -  promoter       lac promoter: promoter for the E. coli lac operon
   4137..4158    -  protein_bind   CAP binding site: CAP binding activates transcription in the presence of cAMP. E. coli catabolite activator protein
   4171..4263    -  CDS            lacI (fragment): lac repressor; lacI; The lac repressor binds to the lac operator to inhibit transcription in E. coli. This inhibition can be relieved by adding lactose or isopropyl-β-D-thiogalactopyranoside (IPTG).
   4446..5034    -  rep_origin     ori: high-copy-number ColE1/pMB1/pBR322/pUC origin of replication
   5205..6065    -  CDS            AmpR: β-lactamase; bla; confers resistance to ampicillin, carbenicillin, and related antibiotics
   6066..6170    -  promoter       AmpR promoter: bla
>Addgene plasmid #49198 | pcDNA-mC/EBPb | addgene full sequence | sequence record 265902 | Addgene NGS Result
CCCTATGGTGCACTCTCAGTACAATCTGCTCTGATGCCGCATAGTTAAGCCAGTATCTGCTCCCTGCTTG
TGTGTTGGAGGTCGCTGAGTAGTGCGCGAGCAAAATTTAAGCTACAACAAGGCAAGGCTTGACCGACAAT
TGCATGAAGAATCTGCTTAGGGTTAGGCGTTTTGCGCTGCTTCGCGATGTACGGGCCAGATATACGCGTT
GACATTGATTATTGACTAGTTATTAATAGTAATCAATTACGGGGTCATTAGTTCATAGCCCATATATGGA
GTTCCGCGTTACATAACTTACGGTAAATGGCCCGCCTGGCTGACCGCCCAACGACCCCCGCCCATTGACG
TCAATAATGACGTATGTTCCCATAGTAACGCCAATAGGGACTTTCCATTGACGTCAATGGGTGGAGTATT
TACGGTAAACTGCCCACTTGGCAGTACATCAAGTGTATCATATGCCAAGTACGCCCCCTATTGACGTCAA
TGACGGTAAATGGCCCGCCTGGCATTATGCCCAGTACATGACCTTATGGGACTTTCCTACTTGGCAGTAC
ATCTACGTATTAGTCATCGCTATTACCATGGTGATGCGGTTTTGGCAGTACATCAATGGGCGTGGATAGC
GGTTTGACTCACGGGGATTTCCAAGTCTCCACCCCATTGACGTCAATGGGAGTTTGTTTTGGCACCAAAA
TCAACGGGACTTTCCAAAATGTCGTAACAACTCCGCCCCATTGACGCAAATGGGCGGTAGGCGTGTACGG
TGGGAGGTCTATATAAGCAGAGCTCTCTGGCTAACTAGAGAACCCACTGCTTACTGGCTTATCGAAATTA
ATACGACTCACTATAGGGAGACCCAAGCTGGCTAGCGTTTAAACTTAAGCTTGGTACCCCACCATGGAAG
TGGCCAACTTCTACTACGAGCCCGACTGCCTGGCCTACGGGGCCAAGGCGGCCCGCGCCGCGCCGCGCGC
CCCCGCCGCCGAGCCGGCCATTGGCGAGCACGAGCGCGCCATCGACTTCAGCCCCTACCTGGAGCCGCTC
GCGCCCGCCGCGGACTTCGCCGCGCCCGCGCCCGCGCACCACGACTTCCTCTCCGACCTCTTCGCCGACG
ACTACGGCGCCAAGCCGAGCAAGAAGCCGGCCGACTACGGTTACGTGAGCCTCGGCCGCGCGGGCGCCAA
GGCCGCGCCGCCCGCCTGCTTCCCGCCGCCGCCTCCCGCCGCGCTCAAGGCGGAGCCGGGCTTCGAACCC
GCGGACTGCAAGCGCGCGGACGACGCGCCCGCCATGGCGGCCGGTTTCCCGTTCGCCCTGCGCGCCTACC
TGGGCTACCAGGCGACGCCGAGCGGCAGCAGCGGCAGCCTGTCCACGTCGTCGTCGTCCAGCCCGCCCGG
CACGCCGAGCCCCGCCGACGCCAAGGCCGCGCCCGCCGCCTGCTTCGCGGGGCCGCCGGCCGCGCCCGCC
AAGGCCAAGGCCAAGAAGACGGTGGACAAGCTGAGCGACGAGTACAAGATGCGGCGCGAGCGCAACAACA
TCGCGGTGCGCAAGAGCCGCGACAAGGCCAAGATGCGCAACCTGGAGACGCAGCACAAGGTGCTGGAGCT
GACGGCGGAGAACGAGCGGCTGCAGAAGAAGGTGGAGCAGCTGTCGCGAGAGCTCAGCACCCTGCGGAAC
TTGTTCAAGCAGCTGCCCGAGCCGCTGCTGGCCTCGGCGGGCCACTGCTAGGATATCCAGCACAGTGGCG
GCCGCTCGAGTCTAGAGGGCCCGTTTAAACCCGCTGATCAGCCTCGACTGTGCCTTCTAGTTGCCAGCCA
TCTGTTGTTTGCCCCTCCCCCGTGCCTTCCTTGACCCTGGAAGGTGCCACTCCCACTGTCCTTTCCTAAT
AAAATGAGGAAATTGCATCGCATTGTCTGAGTAGGTGTCATTCTATTCTGGGGGGTGGGGTGGGGCAGGA
CAGCAAGGGGGAGGATTGGGAAGACAATAGCAGGCATGCTGGGGATGCGGTGGGCTCTATGGCTTCTGAG
GCGGAAAGAACCAGCTGGGGCTCTAGGGGGTATCCCC
[124 nt withheld, positions 2068-2191]
C
[91 nt withheld, positions 2193-2283]
A
[49 nt withheld, positions 2285-2333]
CCTTTGACGTTGGAGTCCACGTTCTTT
[37 nt withheld, positions 2361-2397]
ACCCTATCTCGGTCTATTCTTTTGATTTATAAGGGATTTTGCCGATTTCGGCCTATTGGTTAAAAAATGA
GCTGATTTAACAAAAATTTAACGCGAATTAATTCTGTGGAATGTGTGTCAGTTAGGGTGTGGAAAGTCCC
CAGGCTCCCCAGCAGGCAGAAGTATGCAAAGCATGCATCTCAATTAGTCAGCAACCAGGTGTGGAAAGTC
CCCAGGCTCCCCAGCAGGCAGAAGTATGCAAAGCATGCATCTCAATTAGTCAGCAACCATAGTCCCGCCC
CTAACTCCGCCCATCCCGCCCCTAACTCCGCCCAGTTCCGCCCATTCTCCGCCCCATGGCTGACTAATTT
TTTTTATTTATGCAGAGGCCGAGGCCGCCTCTGCCTCTGAGCTATTCCAGAAGTAGTGAGGAGGCTTTTT
TGGAGGCCTAGGCTTTTGCAAAAAGCTCCCGGGAGCTTGTATATCCATTTTCGGATCTGATCAAGAGACA
GGATGAGGATCGTTTCGCATGATTGAACAAGATGGATTGCACGCAGGTTCTCCGGCCGCTTGGGTGGAGA
GGCTATTCGGCTATGACTGGGCACAACAGACAATCGGCTGCTCTGATGCCGCCGTGTTCCGGCTGTCAGC
GCAGGGGCGCCCGGTTCTTTTTGTCAAGACCGACCTGTCCGGTGCCCTGAATGAACTGCAGGACGAGGCA
GCGCGGCTATCGTGGCTGGCCACGACGGGCGTTCCTTGCGCAGCTGTGCTCGACGTTGTCACTGAAGCGG
GAAGGGACTGGCTGCTATTGGGCGAAGTGCCGGGGCAGGATCTCCTGTCATCTCACCTTGCTCCTGCCGA
GAAAGTATCCATCATGGCTGATGCAATGCGGCGGCTGCATACGCTTGATCCGGCTACCTGCCCATTCGAC
CACCAAGCGAAACATCGCATCGAGCGAGCACGTACTCGGATGGAAGCCGGTCTTGTCGATCAGGATGATC
TGGACGAAGAGCATCAGGGGCTCGCGCCAGCCGAACTGTTCGCCAGGCTCAAGGCGCGCATGCCCGACGG
CGAGGATCTCGTCGTGACCCATGGCGATGCCTGCTTGCCGAATATCATGGTGGAAAATGGCCGCTTTTCT
GGATTCATCGACTGTGGCCGGCTGGGTGTGGCGGACCGCTATCAGGACATAGCGTTGGCTACCCGTGATA
TTGCTGAAGAGCTTGGCGGCGAATGGGCTGACCGCTTCCTCGTGCTTTACGGTATCGCCGCTCCCGATTC
GCAGCGCATCGCCTTCTATCGCCTTCTTGACGAGTTCTTCTGAGCGGGACTCTGGGGTTCGAAATGACCG
ACCAAGCGACGCCCAACCTGCCATCACGAGATTTCGATTCCACCGCCGCCTTCTATGAAAGGTTGGGCTT
CGGAATCGTTTTCCGGGACGCCGGCTGGATGATCCTCCAGCGCGGGGATCTCATGCTGGAGTTCTTCGCC
CACCCCAACTTGTTTATTGCAGCTTATAATGGTTACAAATAAAGCAATAGCATCACAAATTTCACAAATA
AAGCATTTTTTTCACTGCATTCTAGTTGTGGTTTGTCCAAACTCATCAATGTATCTTATCATGTCTGTAT
ACCGTCGACCTCTAGCTAGAGCTTGGCGTAATCATGGTCATAGCTGTTTCCTGTGTGAAATTGTTATCCG
CTCACAATTCCACACAACATACGAGCCGGAAGCATAAAGTGTAAAGCCTGGGGTGCCTAATGAGTGAGCT
AACTCACATTAATTGCGTTGCGCTCACTGCCCGCTTTCCAGTCGGGAAACCTGTCGTGCCAGCTGCATTA
ATGAATCGGCCAACGCGCGGGGAGAGGCGGTTTGCGTATTGGGCGCTCTTCCGCTTCCTCGCTCACTGAC
TCGCTGCGCTCGGTCGTTCGGCTGCGGCGAGCGGTATCAGCTCACTCAAAGGCGGTAATACGGTTATCCA
CAGAATCAGGGGATAACGCAGGAAAGAACATGTGAGCAAAAGGCCAGCAAAAGGCCAGGAACCGTAAAAA
GGCCGCGTTGCTGGCGTTTTTCCATAGGCTCCGCCCCCCTGACGAGCATCACAAAAATCGACGCTCAAGT
CAGAGGTGGCGAAACCCGACAGGACTATAAAGATACCAGGCGTTTCCCCCTGGAAGCTCCCTCGTGCGCT
CTCCTGTTCCGACCCTGCCGCTTACCGGATACCTGTCCGCCTTTCTCCCTTCGGGAAGCGTGGCGCTTTC
TCATAGCTCACGCTGTAGGTATCTCAGTTCGGTGTAGGTCGTTCGCTCCAAGCTGGGCTGTGTGCACGAA
CCCCCCGTTCAGCCCGACCGCTGCGCCTTATCCGGTAACTATCGTCTTGAGTCCAACCCGGTAAGACACG
ACTTATCGCCACTGGCAGCAGCCACTGGTAACAGGATTAGCAGAGCGAGGTATGTAGGCGGTGCTACAGA
GTTCTTGAAGTGGTGGCCTAACTACGGCTACACTAGAAGAACAGTATTTGGTATCTGCGCTCTGCTGAAG
CCAGTTACCTTCGGAAAAAGAGTTGGTAGCTCTTGATCCGGCAAACAAACCACCGCTGGTAGCGGTGGTT
TTTTTGTTTGCAAGCAGCAGATTACGCGCAGAAAAAAAGGATCTCAAGAAGATCCTTTGATCTTTTCTAC
GGGGTCTGACGCTCAGTGGAACGAAAACTCACGTTAAGGGATTTTGGTCATGAGATTATCAAAAAGGATC
TTCACCTAGATCCTTTTAAATTAAAAATGAAGTTTTAAATCAATCTAAAGTATATATGAGTAAACTTGGT
CTGACAGTTACCAATGCTTAATCAGTGAGGCACCTATCTCAGCGATCTGTCTATTTCGTTCATCCATAGT
TGCCTGACTCCCCGTCGTGTAGATAACTACGATACGGGAGGGCTTACCATCTGGCCCCAGTGCTGCAATG
ATACCGCGAGACCCACGCTCACCGGCTCCAGATTTATCAGCAATAAACCAGCCAGCCGGAAGGGCCGAGC
GCAGAAGTGGTCCTGCAACTTTATCCGCCTCCATCCAGTCTATTAATTGTTGCCGGGAAGCTAGAGTAAG
TAGTTCGCCAGTTAATAGTTTGCGCAACGTTGTTGCCATTGCTACAGGCATCGTGGTGTCACGCTCGTCG
TTTGGTATGGCTTCATTCAGCTCCGGTTCCCAACGATCAAGGCGAGTTACATGATCCCCCATGTTGTGCA
AAAAAGCGGTTAGCTCCTTCGGTCCTCCGATCGTTGTCAGAAGTAAGTTGGCCGCAGTGTTATCACTCAT
GGTTATGGCAGCACTGCATAATTCTCTTACTGTCATGCCATCCGTAAGATGCTTTTCTGTGACTGGTGAG
TACTCAACCAAGTCATTCTGAGAATAGTGTATGCGGCGACCGAGTTGCTCTTGCCCGGCGTCAATACGGG
ATAATACCGCGCCACATAGCAGAACTTTAAAAGTGCTCATCATTGGAAAACGTTCTTCGGGGCGAAAACT
CTCAAGGATCTTACCGCTGTTGAGATCCAGTTCGATGTAACCCACTCGTGCACCCAACTGATCTTCAGCA
TCTTTTACTTTCACCAGCGTTTCTGGGTGAGCAAAAACAGGAAGGCAAAATGCCGCAAAAAAGGGAATAA
GGGCGACACGGAAATGTTGAATACTCATACTCTTCCTTTTTCAATATTATTGAAGCATTTATCAGGGTTA
TTGTCTCATGAGCGGATACATATTTGAATGTATTTAGAAAAATAAACAAATAGGGGTTCCGCGCACATTT
CCCCGAAAAGTGCCACCTGACGTCGACGGATCGGGAGATCTCCCGATC
