>Addgene plasmid #49198 | pcDNA-mC/EBPb | addgene partial sequence | sequence record 73611 | CMV-F 5'-CGCAAATGGGCGGTAGGCGTG-3'
CTCTCTGGCTAACTAGAGAACCCACTGCTTACTGGCTTATCGAAATTAATACGACTCNCTATAGGGAGAC
CCAAGCTGGCTAGCGTTTAAACTTAAGCTTGGTACCCCACCATGGAAGTGGCCAACTTCTACTACGAGCC
CGACTGCCTGGCCTACGGGGCCAAGGCGGCCCGCGCCGCGCCGCGCGCCCCCGCCGCCGAGCCGGCCATT
GGCGAGCACGAGCGCGCCATCGACTTCAGCCCCTACCTGGAGCCGCTCGCGCCCGCCGCGGACTTCGCCG
CGCCCGCGCCCGCGCACCACGACTTCCTCTCCGACCTCTTCGCCGACGACTACGGCGCCAAGCCGAGCAA
GAAGCCGGCCGACTACGGTTACGTGAGCCTCGGCCGCGCGGGCGCCAAGGCCGCGCCGCCCGCCTGCTTC
CCGCCGCCGCCTCCCGCCGCGCTCAAGGCGGAGCCGGGCTTCGAACCCGCGGACTGCAAGCGCGCGGACG
ACGCGCCCGCCATGGCGGCCGGTTTCCCGTTCGCCCTGCGCGCCTACCTGGGCTACCAGGCGACGCCGAG
CGGCAGCAGCGGCAGCCTGTCCACGTCGTCGTCGTCCAGCCCGCCCGGCACGCCGAGCCCCGCCGACGCC
AAGGCCGCGCCCGCCGCCTGCTTCGCGGGGCCGCCGGCCGCGCCCGCCAAGGCCAAGGCCAAGAAGACGG
TGGACAAGC
